>Addgene plasmid #148798 | pnEA-NvM-HsHelz_1051-1474-GB1His6_AG | depositor full sequence | sequence record 291246 | Full Sequence
TTCTTGAAGACGAAAGGGCCTCGTGATACGCCTATTTTTATAGGTTAATGTCATGATAATAATGGTTTCT
TAGACGTCAGGTGGCACTTTTCGGGGAAATGTGCGCGGAACCCCTATTTGTTTATTTTTCTAAATACATT
CAAATATGTATCCGCTCATGAGACAATAACCCTGATAAATGCTTCAATAATATTGAAAAAGGAAGAGTAT
GAGTATTCAACATTTCCGTGTCGCCCTTATTCCCTTTTTTGCGGCATTTTGCCTTCCTGTTTTTGCTCAC
CCAGAAACGCTGGTGAAAGTAAAAGATGCTGAAGATCAGTTGGGTGCACGAGTGGGTTACATCGAACTGG
ATCTCAACAGCGGTAAGATCCTTGAGAGTTTTCGCCCCGAAGAACGTTTTCCAATGATGAGCACTTTTAA
AGTTCTGCTATGTGGCGCGGTATTATCCCGTGTTGACGCCGGGCAAGAGCAACTCGGTCGCCGCATACAC
TATTCTCAGAATGACTTGGTTGAGTACTCACCAGTCACAGAAAAGCATCTTACGGATGGCATGACAGTAA
GAGAATTATGCAGTGCTGCCATAACCATGAGTGATAACACTGCGGCCAACTTACTTCTGACAACGATCGG
AGGACCGAAGGAGCTAACCGCTTTTTTGCACAACATGGGGGATCATGTAACTCGCCTTGATCGTTGGGAA
CCGGAGCTGAATGAAGCCATACCAAACGACGAGCGTGACACCACGATGCCTGCAGCAATGGCAACAACGT
TGCGCAAACTATTAACTGGCGAACTACTTACTCTAGCTTCCCGGCAACAATTAATAGACTGGATGGAGGC
GGATAAAGTTGCAGGACCACTTCTGCGCTCGGCCCTTCCGGCTGGCTGGTTTATTGCTGATAAATCTGGA
GCCGGTGAGCGTGGGTCTCGCGGTATCATTGCAGCACTGGGGCCAGATGGTAAGCCCTCCCGTATCGTAG
TTATCTACACGACGGGGAGTCAGGCAACTATGGATGAACGAAATAGACAGATCGCTGAGATAGGTGCCTC
ACTGATTAAGCATTGGTAACTGTCAGACCAAGTTTACTCATATATACTTTAGATTGATTTAAAACTTCAT
TTTTAATTTAAAAGGATCTAGGTGAAGATCCTTTTTGATAATCTCATGACCAAAATCCCTTAACGTGAGT
TTTCGTTCCACTGAGCGTCAGACCCCGTAGAAAAGATCAAAGGATCTTCTTGAGATCCTTTTTTTCTGCG
CGTAATCTGCTGCTTGCAAACAAAAAAACCACCGCTACCAGCGGTGGTTTGTTTGCCGGATCAAGAGCTA
CCAACTCTTTTTCCGAAGGTAACTGGCTTCAGCAGAGCGCAGATACCAAATACTGTCCTTCTAGTGTAGC
CGTAGTTAGGCCACCACTTCAAGAACTCTGTAGCACCGCCTACATACCTCGCTCTGCTAATCCTGTTACC
AGTGGCTGCTGCCAGTGGCGATAAGTCGTGTCTTACCGGGTTGGACTCAAGACGATAGTTACCGGATAAG
GCGCAGCGGTCGGGCTGAACGGGGGGTTCGTGCACACAGCCCAGCTTGGAGCGAACGACCTACACCGAAC
TGAGATACCTACAGCGTGAGCTATGAGAAAGCGCCACGCTTCCCGAAGGGAGAAAGGCGGACAGGTATCC
GGTAAGCGGCAGGGTCGGAACAGGAGAGCGCACGAGGGAGCTTCCAGGGGGAAACGCCTGGTATCTTTAT
AGTCCTGTCGGGTTTCGCCACCTCTGACTTGAGCGTCGATTTTTGTGATGCTCGTCAGGGGGGCGGAGCC
TATGGAAAAACGCCAGCAACGCGGCCTTTTTACGGTTCCTGGCCTTTTGCTGGCCTTTTGCTCACATGTT
CTTTCCTGCGTTATCCCCTGATTCTGTGGATAACCGTATTACCGCCTTTGAGTGAGCTGATACCGCTCGC
CGCAGCCGAACGACCGAGCGCAGCGAGTCAGTGAGCGAGGAAGCGGAAGAGCGCCTGATGCGGTATTTTC
TCCTTACGCATCTGTGCGGTATTTCACACCGCATATATGGTGCACTCTCAGTACAATCTGCTCTGATGCC
GCATAGTTAAGCCAGTATACACTCCGCTATCGCTACGTGACTGGGTCATGGCTGCGCCCCGACACCCGCC
AACACCCGCTGACGCGCCCTGACGGGCTTGTCTGCTCCCGGCATCCGCTTACAGACAAGCTGTGACCGTC
TCCGGGAGCTGCATGTGTCAGAGGTTTTCACCGTCATCACCGAAACGCGCGAGGCAGCTGCGGTAAAGCT
CATCAGCGTGGTCGTGAAGCGATTCACAGATGTCTGCCTGTTCATCCGCGTCCAGCTCGTTGAGTTTCTC
CAGAAGCGTTAATGTCTGGCTTCTGATAAAGCGGGCCATGTTAAGGGCGGTTTTTTCCTGTTTGGTCACT
GATGCCTCCGTGTAAGGGGGATTTCTGTTCATGGGGGTAATGATACCGATGAAACGAGAGAGGATGCTCA
CGATACGGGTTACTGATGATGAACATGCCCGGTTACTGGAACGTTGTGAGGGTAAACAACTGGCGGTATG
GATGCGGCGGGACCAGAGAAAAATCACTCAGGGTCAATGCCAGCGCTTCGTTAATACAGATGTAGGTGTT
CCACAGGGTAGCCAGCAGCATCCTGCGATGCAGATCCGGAACATAATGGTGCAGGGCGCTGACTTCCGCG
TTTCCAGACTTTACGAAACACGGAAACCGAAGACCATTCATGTTGTTGCTCAGGTCGCAGACGTTTTGCA
GCAGCAGTCGCTTCACGTTCGCTCGCGTATCGGTGATTCATTCTGCTAACCAGTAAGGCAACCCCGCCAG
CCTAGCCGGGTCCTCAACGACAGGAGCACGATCATGCGCACCCGTGGCCAGGACCCAACGCTGCCCGAGA
TGCGCCGCGTGCGGCTGCTGGAGATGGCGGACGCGATGGATATGTTCTGCCAAGGGTTGGTTTGCGCATT
CACAGTTCTCCGCAAGAATTGATTGGCTCCAATTCTTGGAGTGGTGAATCCGTTAGCGAGGTGCCGCCGG
CTTCCATTCAGGTCGAGGTGGCCCGGCTCCATGCACCGCGACGCAACGCGGGGAGGCAGACAAGGTATAG
GGCGGCGCCTACAATCCATGCCAACCCGTTCCATGTGCTCGCCGAGGCGGCATAAATCGCCGTGACGATC
AGCGGTCCAGTGATCGAAGTTAGGCTGGTAAGAGCCGCGAGCGATCCTTGAAGCTGTCCCTGATGGTCGT
CATCTACCTGCCTGGACAGCATGGCCTGCAACGCGGGCATCCCGATGCCGCCGGAAGCGAGAAGAATCAT
AATGGGGAAGGCCATCCAGCCTCGCGTCGCGAACGCCAGCAAGACGTAGCCCAGCGCGTCGGCCGCCATG
CCGGCGATAATGGCCTGCTTCTCGCCGAAACGTTTGGTGGCGGGACCAGTGACGAAGGCTTGAGCGAGGG
CGTGCAAGATTCCGAATACCGCAAGCGACAGGCCGATCATCGTCGCGCTCCAGCGAAAGCGGTCCTCGCC
GAAAATGACCCAGAGCGCTGCCGGCACCTGTCCTACGAGTTGCATGATAAAGAAGACAGTCATAAGTGCG
GCGACGATAGTCATGCCCCGCGCCCACCGGAAGGAGCTGACTGGGTTGAAGGCTCTCAAGGGCATCGGTC
GAGATCCCGGTGCCTAATGAGTGAGCTAACTTACATTAATTGCGTTGCGCTCACTGCCCGCTTTCCAGTC
GGGAAACCTGTCGTGCCAGCTGCATTAATGAATCGGCCAACGCGCGGGGAGAGGCGGTTTGCGTATTGGG
CGCCAGGGTGGTTTTTCTTTTCACCAGTGAGACGGGCAACAGCTGATTGCCCTTCACCGCCTGGCCCTGA
GAGAGTTGCAGCAAGCGGTCCACGCTGGTTTGCCCCAGCAGGCGAAAATCCTGTTTGATGGTGGTTAACG
GCGGGATATAACATGAGCTGTCTTCGGTATCGTCGTATCCCACTACCGAGATATCCGCACCAACGCGCAG
CCCGGACTCGGTAATGGCGCGCATTGCGCCCAGCGCCATCTGATCGTTGGCAACCAGCATCGCAGTGGGA
ACGATGCCCTCATTCAGCATTTGCATGGTTTGTTGAAAACCGGACATGGCACTCCAGTCGCCTTCCCGTT
CCGCTATCGGCTGAATTTGATTGCGAGTGAGATATTTATGCCAGCCAGCCAGACGCAGACGCGCCGAGAC
AGAACTTAATGGGCCCGCTAACAGCGCGATTTGCTGGTGACCCAATGCGACCAGATGCTCCACGCCCAGT
CGCGTACCGTCTTCATGGGAGAAAATAATACTGTTGATGGGTGTCTGGTCAGAGACATCAAGAAATAACG
CCGGAACATTAGTGCAGGCAGCTTCCACAGCAATGGCATCCTGGTCATCCAGCGGATAGTTAATGATCAG
CCCACTGACGCGTTGCGCGAGAAGATTGTGCACCGCCGCTTTACAGGCTTCGACGCCGCTTCGTTCTACC
ATCGACACCACCACGCTGGCACCCAGTTGATCGGCGCGAGATTTAATCGCCGCGACAATTTGCGACGGCG
CGTGCAGGGCCAGACTGGAGGTGGCAACGCCAATCAGCAACGACTGTTTGCCCGCCAGTTGTTGTGCCAC
GCGGTTGGGAATGTAATTCAGCTCCGCCATCGCCGCTTCCACTTTTTCCCGCGTTTTCGCAGAAACGTGG
CTGGCCTGGTTCACCACGCGGGAAACGGTCTGATAAGAGACACCGGCATACTCTGCGACATCGTATAACG
TTACTGGTTTCACATTCACCACCCTGAATTGACTCTCTTCCGGGCGCTATCATGCCATACCGCGAAAGGT
TTTGCGCCATTCGATGGTGTCCGGGATCTCGACGCTCTCCCTTATGCGACTCCTGCATTAGGAAGCAGCC
CAGTAGTAGGTTGAGGCCGTTGAGCACCGCCGCCGCAAGGAATGGTGCATGCAAGGAGATGGCGCCCAAC
AGTCCCCCGGCCACGGGGCCTGCCACCATACCCACGCCGAAACAAGCGCTCATGAGCCCGAAGTGGCGAG
CCCGATCTTCCCCATCGGTGATGTCGGCGATATAGGCGCCAGCAACCGCACCTGTGGCGCCGGTGATGCC
GGCCACGATGCGTCCGGCGTAGAGGATCGAGATCTCGATCCCGCGAAATTAATACGACTCACTATAGGGG
AATTGTGAGCGGATAACAATTCCCCACTAGTAATAATTTTGTTTAACTTTAAGAAGGAGATATACCATGG
AAACTGAAGAAGGTAAACTGGTAATCTGGATTAACGGCGATAAAGGCTATAACGGTCTCGCTGAAGTCGG
TAAGAAATTCGAGAAAGATACCGGAATTAAAGTCACCGTTGAGCATCCGGATAAACTGGAAGAGAAATTC
CCACAGGTTGCGGCAACTGGCGATGGCCCTGACATTATCTTCTGGGCACACGACCGCTTTGGTGGCTACG
CTCAATCTGGCCTGTTGGCTGAAATCACCCCGGACAAAGCGTTCCAGGACAAGCTGTATCCGTTTACCTG
GGATGCCGTACGTTACAACGGCAAGCTGATTGCTTACCCGATCGCTGTTGAAGCGTTATCGCTGATTTAT
AACAAAGACCTGCTGCCGAACCCGCCAAAAACCTGGGAAGAGATCCCGGCGCTGGATAAAGAACTGAAAG
CGAAAGGTAAGAGCGCCCTGATGTTCAACCTGCAAGAACCGTACTTCACCTGGCCGCTGATTGCTGCTGA
CGGGGGTTATGCGTTCAAGTATGAAAACGGCAAGTACGACATTAAAGACGTGGGCGTGGATAACGCTGGC
GCGAAAGCGGGTCTGACCTTCCTGGTTGACCTGATTAAAAACAAACACATGAATGCAGACACCGATTACT
CCATCGCAGAAGCTGCCTTTAATAAAGGCGAAACAGCGATGACCATCAACGGCCCGTGGGCATGGTCCAA
CATCGACACCAGCAAAGTGAATTATGGTGTAACGGTACTGCCGACCTTCAAGGGTCAACCATCCAAACCG
TTCGTTGGCGTGCTGAGCGCAGGTATTAACGCCGCCAGTCCGAACAAAGAGCTGGCAAAAGAGTTCCTCG
AAAACTATCTGCTGACTGATGAAGGTCTGGAAGCGGTTAATAAAGACAAACCGCTGGGTGCCGTAGCGCT
GAAGTCTTACGAGGAAGAGTTGGCGAAAGATCCACGTATTGCCGCCACGATGGAAAACGCCCAGAAAGGT
GAAATCATGCCGAACATCCCGCAGATGTCCGCTTTCTGGTATGCCGTGCGTACTGCGGTGATCAACGCCG
CCAGCGGTCGTCAGACTGTCGATGAAGCCCTTAAAGACGCGCAGACTGGTACCGGCAGCGGCGAAAACCT
TTACTTCCAGGGCCATATGCTCGAGCTTAAGCCCATTGCTCTGTGCTCTATTGGAAGATGCAGGAAATTT
TGGGAACGGTTTATTGCCCTGTGTCATGAAAACAGTAGCCTACATGGAATCACTTTTGAACAGATCAAAG
CCCAGTTAGAGGCTTTAGAACTAAAGAAGACATATGTGTTGAATCCGCTGGCACCTGAATTTATCCCCCG
GGCTCTAAGACTGCAGCATTCAGGAAGTACCAACAAACAGCAGCAATCACCACCCAAGGGGAAAAGTCTT
CATCATACCCAGAATGATCACTTCCAGAATGATGGAATTGTTCAGCCCAATCCTTCTGTACTTATTGGCA
ATCCTATTAGAGCATATACTCCTCCACCCCCTCTTGGACCTCACCCAAATTTGGGAAAATCTCCAAGCCC
TGTTCAAAGAATAGATCCTCACACTGGGACAAGTATTCTTTATGTACCTGCTGTCTATGGAGGGAATGTA
GTTATGTCGGTGCCTTTACCTGTACCATGGACAGGATACCAGGGTAGGTTTGCAGTTGATCCTCGAATTA
TTACACATCAGGCAGCAATGGCCTATAACATGAACCTATTACAGACACATGGACGAGGATCTCCTATTCC
TTATGGCCTTGGACATCACCCACCTGTCACCATAGGCCAGCCACAAAATCAGCATCAGGAGAAGGATCAA
CATGAGCAAAATCGAAATGGTAAAAGTGATACAAATAATTCCGGACCTGAAATTAATAAGATTCGAACAC
CAGAGAAAAAGCCAACAGAACCAAAACAGGTTGATTTGGAATCAAATCCACAGAACAGAAGTCCTGAATC
ACGTCCTAGTGTTGTTTATCCCAGTACCAAATTTCCTCGCAAAGATAATCTCAACCCAAGACACATAAAT
CTTCCCCTTCCTGCTCCCCACGCACAGTATGCAATCCCTAATCGCCACTTTCATCCCCTTCCCCAGCTAC
CAAGACCACCCTTTCCAATTCCACAGCAGCACACCTTGTTAAATCAGCAGCAGAATAATTTGCCTGAACA
ACCAAATCAGATACCACCTCAGCCAAATCAGGTAGTCCAGCAGCAAAGTCAGTTGAATCAGCAGCCTCAG
CAGCCACCTCCTCAGCTTTCTCCTGCATATCAGGCGGGACCCAACAATGCTTTTTTTAATAGTGCAGTTG
CTCATCGGCCACAGTCTCCTCCTGCAGAAGCTGTAATTCCGGAGCAGCAGCCCCCTCCCATGCTGCAAGA
AGGCCACAGTCCTCTGAGAGCCATTGCACAACCCGGCCCCATTATGCAGTACAAACTTATCCTGAACGGT
AAAACCCTGAAAGGTGAAACCACCACCGAAGCTGTTGACGCTGCTACCGCGGAAAAAGTTTTCAAACAGT
ACGCTAACGACAACGGTGTTGACGGTGAATGGACCTACGACGACGCTACCAAAACCTACACCGTAACGGA
AATGGGCAGCAGCCATCATCATCATCATCACTAATCTAGAGCTAGCCCTAGGAGATCCGGCTGCTAACAA
AGCCCGAAAGGAAGCTGAGTTGGCTGCTGCCACCGCTGAGCAATAACTAGCATAACCCCTTGGGGCCTCT
AAACGGGTCTTGAGGGGTTTTTTGCTGAAAGGAGGAACTATATCCGGATATCCCGCAAGAGGCCCGGCAG
TACCGGCATAACCAAGCCTATGCCTACAGCATCCAGGGTGACGGTGCCGAGGATGACGATGAGCGCATTG
TTAGATTTCATACACGGTGCCTGACTGCGTTAGCAATTTAACTGTGATAAACTACCGCATTAAAGCTTAT
CGATGATAAGCTGTCAAACATGAGAA
Features (pLannotate 1.2.2; 22 found; start..end, strand, type, name):
    104..208     +  promoter       AmpR promoter: bla
    209..1069    +  CDS            AmpR: β-lactamase; bla; confers resistance to ampicillin, carbenicillin, and related antibiotics
   1240..1828    +  rep_origin     ori: high-copy-number ColE1/pMB1/pBR322/pUC origin of replication
   2014..2156    -  misc_feature   bom: basis of mobility region from pBR322
   2258..2449    -  CDS            rop: Rop protein, which maintains plasmids at low copy number; rop
   2466..2846    +  CDS            YPB1_ECOLX: Protein predicted: Swiss-Prot protein existence level 4. From Escherichia coli.
   3088..3712    -  CDS            TcR (fragment): tetracycline efflux protein; tet; confers resistance to tetracycline
   3727..3748    -  protein_bind   CAP binding site: CAP binding activates transcription in the presence of cAMP. E. coli catabolite activator protein
   3761..4843    -  CDS            lacI: lac repressor; lacI; The lac repressor binds to the lac operator to inhibit transcription in E. coli. This inhibition can be relieved by adding lactose or isopropyl-β-D-thiogalactopyranoside (IPTG).
   4844..4921    -  promoter       lacI promoter: lacI
   4929..5208    -  CDS            TcR (fragment): tetracycline efflux protein; tet; confers resistance to tetracycline
   5230..5248    +  promoter       T7 promoter: promoter for bacteriophage T7 RNA polymerase
   5249..5273    +  protein_bind   lac operator: The lac repressor binds to the lac operator to inhibit transcription in E. coli. This inhibition can be relieved by adding lactose or isopropyl-β-D-thiogalactopyranoside (IPTG). lac repressor encoded by lacI
   5288..5310    +  RBS            RBS: efficient ribosome binding site from bacteriophage T7 gene 10 (Olins and Rangwala, 1989)
   5321..6417    +  CDS            MBP (fragment): maltose binding protein from E. coli; malE (mutated); This version of the gene does not encode a signal sequence, so MBP will remain in the cytosol.
   6472..7746    +  CDS            HELZ (fragment): HELZ_HUMAN - Also known as DRHC, KIAA0054. Experimental evidence at protein level: Swiss-Prot protein existence level 1. May act as a helicase that plays a role in RNA metabolism in multiple tissues and organs within the developing embryo. From Homo sapiens (Human).
   7750..7907    +  CDS            GB1 (fragment): B1 domain of Streptococcal protein G effective as a solubilizing fusion partner (Cheng and Patel, 2004)
   7924..7940    +  CDS            capTEV™ (fragment): composite tag for in vivo biotinylation, TEV protease cleavage, and 6xHis tagging
   7970..8019    +  CDS            SET1 (fragment): solubility-enhancement tag derived from T7 phage gene 10B
   8027..8074    +  terminator     T7 terminator: transcription terminator for bacteriophage T7 RNA polymerase
   8097..8201    -  CDS            TcR (fragment): tetracycline efflux protein; tet; confers resistance to tetracycline
   8249..8277    -  promoter       tet promoter: E. coli promoter for tetracycline efflux protein gene
