[The description below was written by a language model from this plasmid's Addgene catalogue record and pLannotate feature annotations shown in this document.]
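Description:
pnEA-NvM-HsHelz_1051-1474-GB1His6_AG is an 8,286-nt bacterial expression plasmid for producing a fragment of the human putative RNA helicase HELZ (residues 1051–1474) in E. coli. The catalogue lists the backbone as unknown, but the annotated features show a pBR322/pET-like architecture: a ColE1/pMB1-type origin accompanied by the bom mobility region and the rop gene, which holds copy number down and fits the low-copy designation in the record. An ampicillin-resistance cassette (bla with its own promoter) provides selection. Several short tetracycline-resistance fragments and a tet promoter are scattered around the expression cassette; these look like non-functional remnants of the ancestral pBR322 tet gene.

Expression is driven by a T7 promoter followed by a lac operator and the phage T7 gene 10 ribosome binding site, and a plasmid-borne lacI gene supplies the repressor. Transcription therefore depends on a host providing T7 RNA polymerase and is inducible with IPTG; it ends at a T7 terminator. The open reading frame begins with a signal-sequence-less, cytosolic maltose binding protein, followed by the HELZ fragment and then the GB1 domain of streptococcal protein G. A short annotation downstream of GB1 most likely corresponds to the His6 tag named in the plasmid title. A further short hit to a T7 gene 10-derived tag lies just before the terminator, and its significance is unclear from the record. MBP and GB1 are solubility-enhancing partners, and MBP and His6 can serve as affinity handles at opposite ends of the protein. The associated publication concerns HELZ binding to the CCR4-NOT deadenylase complex, suggesting the recombinant protein was used for interaction studies, though the record states only bacterial expression as the purpose.
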