Addgene plasmid #148798: pnEA-NvM-HsHelz_1051-1474-GB1His6_AG
Purpose: Bacterial Expression of HsHelz_1051-1474
Depositing lab: Elisa Izaurralde. Depositing organization: Max Planck Institute for Developmental Biology. Publication: HELZ directly interacts with CCR4-NOT and causes decay of bound mRNAs. Hanet A, Rasch F, Weber R, Ruscica V, Fauser M, Raisch T, Kuzuoglu-Ozturk D, Chang CT, Bhandari D, Igreja C, Wohlbold L. Life Sci Alliance. 2019 Sep 30;2(5). pii: 2/5/e201900405. doi: 10.26508/lsa.201900405. Print 2019 Oct. PubMed 31570513.
Backbone
  Vector backbone: Unknown
  Vector type: Bacterial Expression
Growth in bacteria
  Bacterial resistance: Ampicillin, 100 μg/mL
  Growth temperature: 37°C
  Growth strain: DH5alpha
  Copy number: Low Copy
Gene/Insert
  Gene/Insert name: HsHelz_1051-1474
  Species: H. sapiens (human)
  Entrez Gene: HELZ (a.k.a. DHRC, DRHC, HUMORF5)
  Cloning method: Unknown
Terms and licenses: Academic/Nonprofit Terms; Industry Terms: Not Available to Industry
Depositor comments: sequence according to the sequence of NCBI:NM_014877.3 or Uniprot.:P42694 Plasmids from this collection were made available to the research community and donated after the lab closed. Please note that the sequence provided by the depositing laboratory may be theoretical/predicted or based on Sanger sequencing results. There may be discrepancies between sequencing results obtained by Addgene and the depositor sequence. If an Addgene verified sequence is not available, please contact before placing your order to request that our lab fully sequence the plasmid.
How to cite: pnEA-NvM-HsHelz_1051-1474-GB1His6_AG was a gift from Elisa Izaurralde (Addgene plasmid # 148798 ; http://n2t.net/addgene:148798 ; RRID:Addgene_148798)
